Addgene plasmid #248975: MultiCAST-miniTn-Carb
Purpose: (Empty Backbone) MultiCAST mini-Tn donor plasmid containing ampicillin/carbenicillin selectable marker
Depositing lab: Matthew Waldor. Depositing organization: Brigham and Women's Hospital. Publication: Adapting CRISPR-associated transposons for rapid and high-throughput reverse genetics. Basta DW, Zingl FG, Yang Y, Nguyen KT, Liu YY, Waldor MK. bioRxiv [Preprint]. 2025 Nov 1:2025.10.31.685825. doi: 10.1101/2025.10.31.685825. PubMed 41279409.
Backbone
  Vector backbone: R6K origin
  Vector type: Bacterial Expression
Growth in bacteria
  Bacterial resistance: Ampicillin, 100 μg/mL
  Growth temperature: 37°C
  Growth strain: Pir1
  Copy number: Low Copy
Terms and licenses: Academic/Nonprofit Terms; Industry Terms: Not Available to Industry
Depositor comments: Please visit https://doi.org/10.1101/2025.10.31.685825 for bioRxiv preprint.
How to cite: MultiCAST-miniTn-Carb was a gift from Matthew Waldor (Addgene plasmid # 248975 ; http://n2t.net/addgene:248975 ; RRID:Addgene_248975)
