[The description below was written by a language model from this plasmid's Addgene catalogue record and pLannotate feature annotations shown in this document.]
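Description:
MultiCAST-miniTn-Carb is a small (about 2.5 kb) empty-backbone donor plasmid from the MultiCAST system, which adapts CRISPR-associated transposons (CASTs) for rapid, high-throughput reverse genetics in bacteria. It supplies a mini-transposon carrying an ampicillin/carbenicillin resistance marker. The plasmid replicates from the R6K γ origin, which works only when the R6K initiator protein pi is provided in trans. It is therefore maintained at low copy in pir-expressing E. coli hosts and behaves as a conditional (suicide) replicon in recipients lacking pir. An incP origin of transfer (oriT) allows the plasmid to be mobilised by conjugation from a donor strain that provides the transfer functions. Together with the pi-dependent origin, this suits delivery into target bacteria, where resistance should persist only if the marker has moved into a stable replicon.

The only annotated coding sequence is the TEM-type bla β-lactamase gene, driven by its native AmpR promoter. It serves both for plasmid selection and, according to the stated purpose, as the selectable cargo of the mini-Tn. A T7 terminator and a fragment of the rrnB T2 terminator flank this cassette and probably insulate it from read-through transcription. Downstream lies the strong constitutive synthetic J23119 promoter, followed by a region bounded by pUC-type multiple cloning site fragments. This arrangement could accommodate a cloned element such as a guide RNA or CRISPR array, but the record does not state this. The automated annotation also does not mark the transposon ends, so the exact boundaries of the mini-Tn cannot be determined from the feature table. No transposase or Cas genes are annotated, so these would have to come from elsewhere.
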