Features (pLannotate 1.2.2; 9 found; start..end, strand, type, name):
    246..355     +  oriT           oriT: incP origin of transfer
    401..789     -  rep_origin     R6K γ ori: γ replication origin from E. coli plasmid R6K; requires the R6K initiator protein pi for replication
    810..857     +  terminator     T7 terminator: transcription terminator for bacteriophage T7 RNA polymerase
   1029..1886    -  CDS            bla: BLAT_ECOLX - Experimental evidence at protein level: Swiss-Prot protein existence level 1. TEM-type are the most prevalent beta-lactamases in enterobacteria; they hydrolyze the beta-lactam bond in susceptible beta-lactam antibiotics, thus conferring resistance to penicillins and cephalosporins. TEM-3 and TEM-4 are capable of hydrolyzing cefotaxime and ceftazidime. TEM-5 is capable of hydrolyzing ceftazidime. TEM-6 is capable of hydrolyzing ceftazidime and aztreonam. TEM-8/CAZ-2, TEM- 16/CAZ-7 and TEM-24/CAZ-6 are markedly active against ceftazidime. IRT- 4 shows resistance to beta-lactamase in
   1887..1978    -  promoter       AmpR promoter: bla
   1985..2000    +  terminator     rrnB T2 terminator (fragment): transcription terminator T2 from the E. coli rrnB gene
   2104..2138    +  promoter       J23119 promoter: bacterial promoter (Registry of Standard Biological Parts BBa J23119)
   2152..2167    +  misc_feature   MCS (fragment): pUC18/19 multiple cloning site
   2440..2457    -  misc_feature   MCS (fragment): pUC18/19 multiple cloning site
>Addgene plasmid #248975 | MultiCAST-miniTn-Carb | addgene full sequence | sequence record 494525 | Addgene NGS Result
TCGGTGTAGCTCTTTGGCATCGTCTCTCGCCTGTCCCCTCAGTTCAGTAATTTCCTGCATTTGCCTGTTT
CCAGTCGGTAGATATTCCACAAAACAGCAGGGAAGCAGCGCTTTTCCGCTGCATAACCCTGCTTCGGGGT
CATTATAGCGATTTTTTCGGTATATCCATCCTTTTTCGCACGATATACAGGATTTTGCCAAAGGGTTCGT
GTAGACTTTCCTTGGTGTATCCAACGGCGTCAGCCGGGCAGGATAGGTGAAGTAGGCCCACCCGCGAGCG
GGTGTTCCTTCTTCACTGTCCCTTATTCGCACCTGGCGGTGCTCAACGGGAATCCTGCTCTGCGAGGCTG
GCCGGCTACCGCCGGCGTAACAGATGAGGGCAAGCGGGGTACAATTCCCATGTCAGCCGTTAAGTGTTCC
TGTGTCACTCAAAATTGCTTTGAGAGGCTCTAAGGGCTTCTCAGTGCGTTACATCCCTGGCTTGTTGTCC
ACAACCGTTAAACCTTAAAAGCTTTAAAAGCCTTATATATTCTTTTTTTTCTTATAAAACTTAAAACCTT
AGAGGCTATTTAAGTTGCTGATTTATATTAATTTTATTGTTCAAACATGAGAGCTTAGTACGTGAAACAT
GAGAGCTTAGTACGTTAGCCATGAGAGCTTAGTACGTTAGCCATGAGGGTTTAGTTCGTTAAACATGAGA
GCTTAGTACGTTAAACATGAGAGCTTAGTACGTGAAACATGAGAGCTTAGTACGTACTATCAACAGGTTG
AACTGCTGATCTTCAGATCCTCTACCCGCTGAGCAATAACTAGCATAACCCCTTGGGGCCTCTAAACGGG
TCTTGAGGGGTTTTTTGCTGAAACCTCAGGCATTTGTTGTTGATACAACCATAAAATGATAATTACACCC
ATAAATTGATAATTATCACACCCATAAATTGATATTGCCTCTTCATGGTCTAAACTTCAGTAAGTTTACG
ACATTTTCCTCGAGGTCATTTCCGGGGATCCTTACCAATGCTTAATTACCAATGCTTAATCAGTGAGGCA
CCTATCTCAGCGATCTGTCTATTTCGTTCATCCATAGTTGCCTGACTCCCCGTCGTGTAGATAACTACGA
TACGGGAGGGCTTACCATCTGGCCCCAGTGCTGCAATGATACCGCGAGACCCACGCTCACCGGCTCCAGA
TTTATCAGCAATAAACCAGCCAGCCGGAAGGGCCGAGCGCAGAAGTGGTCCTGCAACTTTATCCGCCTCC
ATCCAGTCTATTAATTGTTGCCGGGAAGCTAGAGTAAGTAGTTCGCCAGTTAATAGTTTGCGCAACGTTG
TTGCCATTGCTGCAGGCATCGTGGTGTCACGCTCGTCGTTTGGTATGGCTTCATTCAGCTCCGGTTCCCA
ACGATCAAGGCGAGTTACATGATCCCCCATGTTGTGCAAAAAAGCGGTTAGCTCCTTCGGTCCTCCGATC
GTTGTCAGAAGTAAGTTGGCCGCAGTGTTATCACTCATGGTTATGGCAGCACTGCATAATTCTCTTACTG
TCATGCCATCCGTAAGATGCTTTTCTGTGACTGGTGAGTACTCAACCAAGTCATTCTGAGAATAGTGTAT
GCGGCGACCGAGTTGCTCTTGCCCTGCGTCAACACGGGATAATACCGCGCCACATAGCAGAACTTTAAAA
GTGCTCATCATTGGAAAACGTTCTTCGGGGCGAAAACTCTCAAGGATCTTACCGCTGTTGAGATCCAGTT
CGATGTAACCCACTCGTGCACCCAACTGATCTTCAGCATCTTTTACTTTCACCAGCGTTTCTGGGTGAGC
AAAAACAGGAAGGCAAAATGCCGCAAAAAAGGGAATAAGGGCGACACGGAAATGTTGAATACTCATACTC
TTCCTTTTTCAATATTATTGAAGCATTTATCAGGGTTATTGTCTCATGAGCGGATACATATTTGAATGTA
TTTAGAAAAATAAACAAAAGAGTTTGACGGATGGCCTTTTTGCGTTTCTATGGATAACCGTATTACCGCC
TTTGAGTGAGCTGATACCGCTCGCCGCAGCCGAACGACCGAGCGCAGCGAGTCAGTGAGCGAGGACACAA
GCTTTGACAGCTAGCTCAGTCCTAGGTATAATACTAGCGTCGACAGGATCCGAATTCGAGCTCGGTATGA
TGGGTTAAAAAGGATCGATCCTCATTACTACTGCAAAGTAGCTGATAACACTAGTCCGACTATTAATTAA
CTTTACTGCTGAATAAGTAGATAACTACCAATTCTTTCTTGCCGCCAAGGATCTCTTACTGCAGTAGTTT
TGCTGAAATACTCGATTCACAAAAATATCAACTTATGGTTGTTTTGTGAGATATCAATATATGGTTGTTT
TGTGGTTAAGTTGCTGATTATAAATAATTATTAAATATCACTTTATGGTTGCATCAACAGGTACCGAGCT
CGAATTCACTGGCCGT
